Addgene plasmid #92020: p5A7-T
Purpose: Expresses TALE targeted to lac operator with one TEV cut site in its N-terminal domain and a second in the C-terminal domain, anhydrotetracycline inducible TEV protease
Depositing lab: Brian Pfleger. Depositing organization: University of Wisconsin, Madison. Publication: A transcription activator-like effector (TALE) induction system mediated by proteolysis. Copeland MF, Politz MC, Johnson CB, Markley AL, Pfleger BF. Nat Chem Biol. 2016 Apr;12(4):254-60. doi: 10.1038/nchembio.2021. Epub 2016 Feb 8. PubMed 26854666.
Backbone
  Vector backbone: pBT-2
  Total vector size (bp): 6780
  Modifications to backbone: Encodes tetR.
  Vector type: TALEN
Growth in bacteria
  Bacterial resistance: Kanamycin, 50 μg/mL
  Growth temperature: 37°C
  Growth strain: DH5alpha
  Copy number: Low Copy
Gene/Insert 1
  Gene/Insert name: TALE targeting lac operator with N and C-terminal TEV protease cleavage sites
  Insert size (bp): 2613
  Tag / fusion protein: FLAG tag (C terminal on insert); 6x His Tag (N terminal on insert)
Gene/Insert 2
  Gene/Insert name: Tobacco Etch Virus Protease (alt name: TEV protease)
  Insert size (bp): 750
  Mutation: S219V
  Tag / fusion protein: 7x His Tag (N terminal on insert); 5x Arginine Tag (C terminal on insert)
Terms and licenses: Academic/Nonprofit Terms; Industry Terms: Not Available to Industry
Depositor comments: TEV protease induction will result in a growth defect if the culture is not outgrown to a suitable density prior to addition of anhydrotetracycline.
How to cite: p5A7-T was a gift from Brian Pfleger (Addgene plasmid # 92020 ; http://n2t.net/addgene:92020 ; RRID:Addgene_92020)
