[The description below was written by a language model from this plasmid's Addgene catalogue record and pLannotate feature annotations shown in this document.]
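Description:
p5A7-T is a low-copy bacterial plasmid of about 6.8 kb built on the pBT-2 backbone. It replicates through the broad-host-range pBBR1 origin and its cognate Rep protein and is selected with kanamycin (an aph(3')-Ia gene annotated downstream of a cat promoter fragment). Although catalogued under the TALEN vector type, it carries no nuclease. It encodes a DNA-binding TALE plus a protease that destroys it, forming a proteolysis-based induction system for bacterial gene expression.

The first cassette expresses a TALE designed to bind the lac operator. A fragment of the constitutive J23119 promoter lies upstream of the coding region, and the tonB terminator follows it. The roughly 2.6 kb coding sequence is annotated only through its flanking homology to Xanthomonas effectors (avrXa10-like N-terminal and avrBs3-like C-terminal regions), and the central repeat array is unannotated. According to the record, the protein has an N-terminal 6xHis tag, a C-terminal FLAG tag, and two engineered TEV protease recognition sites, one in the N-terminal domain and one in the C-terminal domain.

The second cassette encodes TEV protease carrying the S219V mutation, generally known to reduce autolysis, with an N-terminal 7xHis tag and a C-terminal penta-arginine tag. It is placed after the divergent tetR/tetA promoter region and closed by the soxR terminator. TetR is encoded on the plasmid in the opposite orientation, so the protease is repressed until anhydrotetracycline is added. Presumably, the TALE sits on lac operator sites and represses a target gene until induced TEV cleaves it and relieves that repression. The depositor notes that protease induction causes a growth defect in cultures that are not yet dense enough. The two sequence records differ by two nucleotides and in their start points but show the same architecture.
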