Features (pLannotate 1.2.2; 15 found; start..end, strand, type, name):
      3..816     -  CDS            KanR (fragment): aminoglycoside phosphotransferase; aph(3')-Ia; confers resistance to kanamycin in bacteria or G418 (Geneticin®) in eukaryotes
    817..911     -  promoter       cat promoter (fragment): promoter of the E. coli cat gene encoding chloramphenicol acetyltransferase
    913..1575    -  CDS            pBBR1 Rep: replication protein for the broad-host-range plasmid pBBR1 from Bordetella bronchiseptica
   1576..2238    -  rep_origin     pBBR1 oriV (fragment): replication origin of the broad-host-range plasmid pBBR1 from Bordetella bronchiseptica; requires the pBBR1 Rep protein for replication
   2258..2304    -  terminator     rrnB T1 terminator: transcription terminator T1 from the E. coli rrnB gene
   2349..2972    -  CDS            TetR: tetracycline repressor TetR; tetR from transposon Tn10; TetR binds to the tetracycline operator tetO to inhibit transcription. This inhibition can be relieved by adding tetracycline or doxycycline.
   2991..3046    +  promoter       tetR/tetA promoters: tetR; overlapping promoters for bacterial tetR and tetA
   3090..3109    +  CDS            capTEV™ (fragment): composite tag for in vivo biotinylation, TEV protease cleavage, and 6xHis tagging
   3108..3815    +  CDS            TEV protease: tobacco etch virus protease (Kapust et al., 2001)
   3834..3896    -  rep_origin     pBBR1 oriV (fragment): replication origin of the broad-host-range plasmid pBBR1 from Bordetella bronchiseptica; requires the pBBR1 Rep protein for replication
   3902..3938    +  terminator     soxR terminator: bidirectional E. coli soxR transcription terminator
   3989..4010    +  misc_feature   BioBrick prefix: BioBrick prefix for parts that do not start with "ATG"
   4011..4035    +  promoter       J23119(SpeI) promoter (fragment): bacterial promoter (Registry of Standard Biological Parts BBa J23119) modified to end with an SpeI site
   4107..4652    +  CDS            avrXa10 (fragment): AVX10_XANOO - Experimental evidence at protein level: Swiss-Prot protein existence level 1. Avirulence protein. Induces the hypersensitive response (HR)in rice plants carrying the resistance gene Xa10. Activity depends on the presence of the core repeat domains; replacement with repeat domains from other proteins (AvrBs3 of X.euvesicatoria (AC P14727) or AvrXa7 of this organism) does not elicit the HR. Probably acts as a transcription factor in its host plant (rice) to induce plant resistance or disease. From Xanthomonas oryzae pv. oryzae.
   6733..6764    +  terminator     tonB terminator: bidirectional E. coli tonB-P14 transcription terminator
>Addgene plasmid #92020 | p5A7-T | depositor full sequence | sequence record 176812 | p5A7-T sequence 6780 bps
TCAGAAAAACTCATCGAGCATCAAGTGAAACTGCAATTTATTCATATCAGGATTATCAATACCATATTTT
TGAAAAAGCCGTTTCTGTAATGAAGGAGAAAACTCACCGAGGCAGTTCCATAGGATGGCAAGATCCTGGT
ATCGGTCTGCGATTCCGACTCGTCCAACATCAATACAACCTATTAATTTCCCCTCGTCAAAAATAAGGTT
ATCAAGTGAGAAATCACCATGAGTGACGACTGAATCCGGTGAGAATGGCAAAAGCTTATGCATTTCTTTC
CAGACTTGTTCAACAGGCCAGCCATTACGCTCGTCATCAAAATCACTCGCACCAACCAAACCGTTATTCA
TTCGTGATTGCGCCTGAGCGAGACGAAATACGCGATCGCCGTTAAAAGGACAATTACAAACAGGAATCGA
ATGCAACCGGCGCAGGAACACTGCCAGCGCATCAACAATATTTTCACCTGAATCAGGATATTCTTCTAAT
ACCTGGAATGCTGTTTTCCCTGGGATCGCAGTGGTGAGTAACCATGCATCATCAGGAGTACGGATAAAAT
GCTTGATGGTCGGAAGAGGCATAAATTCCGTCAGCCAGTTTAGCCTGACCATCTCATCTGTAACATCATT
GGCAACGCTACCTTTGCCATGTTTCAGAAACAACTCTGGCGCATCGGGCTTCCCATACAATCGATAGATT
GTCGCACCTGATTGCCCGACATTATCGCGAGCCCATTTATACCCATATAAATCAGCATCCATGTTGGAAT
TTAATCGCGGCCTCGAGCAAGACGTTTCCCGTTGAATATGGCTCATTTTAGCTTCCTTAGCTCCTGAAAA
TCTCGATAACTCAAAAAATACGCCCGGTAGTGATCTTATTTCATTATGGTGAAAGTTGGAACCTCTTACG
TACTACCGGCGCGGCAGCGTGACCCGTGTCGGCGGCTCCAACGGCTCGCCATCGTCCAGAAAACACGGCT
CATCGGGCATCGGCAGGCGCTGCTGCCCGCGCCGTTCCCATTCCTCCGTTTCGGTCAAGGCTGGCAGGTC
TGGTTCCATGCCCGGAATGCCGGGCTGGCTGGGCGGCTCCTCGCCGGGGCCGGTCGGTAGTTGCTGCTCG
CCCGGATACAGGGTCGGGATGCGGCGCAGGTCGCCATGCCCCAACAGCGATTCGTCCTGGTCGTCGTGAT
CAACCACCACGGCGGCACTGAACACCGACAGGCGCAACTGGTCGCGGGGCTGGCCCCACGCCACGCGGTC
ATTGACCACGTAGGCCGACACGGTGCCGGGGCCGTTGAGCTTCACGACGGAGATCCAGCGCTCGGCCACC
AAGTCCTTGACTGCGTATTGGACCGTCCGCAAAGAACGTCCGATGAGCTTGGAAAGTGTCTTCTGGCTGA
CCACCACGGCGTTCTGGTGGCCCATCTGCGCCACGAGGTGATGCAGCAGCATTGCCGCCGTGGGTTTCCT
CGCAATAAGCCCGGCCCACGCCTCATGCGCTTTGCGTTCCGTTTGCACCCAGTGACCGGGCTTGTTCTTG
GCTTGAATGCCGATTTCTCTGGACTGCGTGGCCATGCTTATCTCCATGCGGTAGGGTGCCGCACGGTTGC
GGCACCATGCGCAATCAGCTGCAACTTTTCGGCAGCGCGACAACAATTATGCGTTGCGTAAAAGTGGCAG
TCAATTACAGATTTTCTTTAACCTACGCAATGAGCTATTGCGGGGGGTGCCGCAATGAGCTGTTGCGTAC
CCCCCTTTTTTAAGTTGTTGATTTTTAAGTCTTTCGCATTTCGCCCTATATCTAGTTCTTTGGTGCCCAA
AGAAGGGCACCCCTGCGGGGTTCCCCCACGCCTTCGGCGCGGCTCCCCCTCCGGCAAAAAGTGGCCCCTC
CGGGGCTTGTTGATCGACTGCGCGGCCTTCGGCCTTGCCCAAGGTGGCGCTGCCCCCTTGGAACCCCCGC
ACTCGCCGCCGTGAGGCTCGGGGGGCAGGCGGGCGGGCTTCGCCTTCGACTGCCCCCACTCGCATAGGCT
TGGGTCGTTCCAGGCGCGTCAAGGCCAAGCCGCTGCGCGGTCGCTGCGCGAGCCTTGACCCGCCTTCCAC
TTGGTGTCCAACCGGCAAGCGAAGCGCGCAGGCCGCAGGCCGGAGGCTTTTCCCCAGAGAAAATTAAAAA
AATTGATGGGGCAAGGCCGCAGGCCGCGCAGTTGGAGCCGGTGGGTATGTGGTCGAAGGCTGGGTAGCGT
TCACCGACAAACAACAGATAAAACGAAAGGCCCAGTCTTTCGACTGAGCCTTTCGTTTTATTTGATGCCT
GGCTCTAGTAGTGATCTACACTAGCACTATCAGTGTTATTAAGACCCACTTTCACATTTAAGTTGTTTTT
CTAATCCGCATATGATCAATTCAAGGCCGAATAAGAAGGCTGGCTCTGCACCTTGGTGATCAAATAATTC
GATAGCTTGTCGTAATAATGGCGGCATACTATCAGTAGTAGGTGTTTCCCTTTCTTCTTTAGCGACTTGA
TGCTCTTGATCTTCCAATACGCAACCTAAAGTAAAATGCCCCACAGCGCTGAGTGCATATAATGCATTCT
CTAGTGAAAAACCTTGTTGGCATAAAAAGGCTAATTGATTTTCGAGAGTTTCATACTGTTTTTCTGTAGG
CCGTGTACCTAAATGTACTTTTGCTCCATCGCGATGACTTAGTAAAGCACATCTAAAACTTTTAGCGTTA
TTACGTAAAAAATCTTGCCAGCTTTCCCCTTCTAAAGGGCAAAAGTGAGTATGGTGCCTATCTAACATCT
CAATGGCTAAGGCGTCGAGCAAAGCCCGCTTATTTTTTACATGCCAATACAATGTAGGCTGCTCTACACC
TAGCTTCTGGGCGAGTTTACGGGTTGTTAAACCTTCGATTCCGACCTCATTAAGCAGCTCTAATGCGCTG
TTAATCACTTTACTTTTATCTAATCTAGACATCATTAATTCCTAATTTTTGTTGACACTCTATCGTTGAT
AGAGTTATTTTACCACTCCCTATCAGTGATAGAGAAAAGAATTCAAAAGATCTTTTAAGAAGGAGATATA
CATATGCATCATCATCATCATCATCATGGAGAAAGCTTGTTTAAGGGGCCGCGTGATTACAACCCGATAT
CGAGCACCATTTGTCATTTGACGAATGAATCTGATGGGCACACAACATCGTTGTATGGTATTGGATTTGG
TCCCTTCATCATTACAAACAAGCACTTGTTTAGAAGAAATAATGGAACACTGTTGGTCCAATCACTACAT
GGTGTATTCAAGGTCAAGAACACCACGACTTTGCAACAACACCTCATTGATGGGAGGGACATGATAATTA
TTCGCATGCCTAAGGATTTCCCACCATTTCCTCAAAAGCTGAAATTTAGAGAGCCACAAAGGGAAGAGCG
CATATGTCTTGTGACAACCAACTTCCAAACTAAGAGCATGTCTAGCATGGTGTCAGACACTAGTTGCACA
TTCCCTTCATCTGATGGCATATTCTGGAAGCATTGGATTCAAACCAAGGATGGGCAGTGTGGCAGTCCAT
TAGTATCAACTAGAGATGGGTTCATTGTTGGTATACACTCAGCATCGAATTTCACCAACACAAACAATTA
TTTCACAAGCGTGCCGAAAAACTTCATGGAATTGTTGACAAATCAGGAGGCGCAGCAGTGGGTTAGTGGT
TGGCGATTAAATGCTGACTCAGTATTGTGGGGGGGCCATAAAGTTTTCATGGTGAAACCTGAAGAGCCTT
TTCAGCCAGTTAAGGAAGCGACTCAACTCATGAATCGTCGTCGCCGTCGCTAAGTCCATCAGCTTGTCCA
GCAGGGTTGTCCACGGGCCGAGCGAAGCGAGCCAGCCGGTGGCCGCGGAACAAAACTAAAGCGCCACAAG
GGCGCTTTAGTTTGTTTTCAGTCCAGTTACGCTGGAGTCTGAGGCTCGTCCTGAATGATATCAAGCTTGA
ATTCGCGGCCGCTTCTAGAGTTGACAGCTAGCTCAGTCCTAGGTACTGTGCTAGCTACTAGATATCGCTC
AATACTGACCAAGGAGGTATCTACAATGCATCACCATCATCACCATGTTGATCTGCGTACCCTGGGTTAT
AGCCAGCAGCAGCAAGAAAAAATCAAACCGAAAGTTCGTAGCACCGTTGCACAGCATCATGAAGCACTGG
TTGGTCATGGTTTTACCCATGCACATATTGTTGCACTGAGCCAGCATCCGGCAGCACTGGGCACCGTTGC
AGTTAAATATCAGGATATGATTGCAGCACTGCCGGAAGCAACCCATGAAGCAATTGTTGGTGTTGGTAAA
CAGTGGTCAGGTGCACGTGCCCTGGAAGCACTGCTGACCGTTGCCGGTGAACTGCGTGGTCCGCCTCTGC
AGCTGGATACCGGTCAGCTGCTGAAAATTGCAAAACGTGGTGGTGTTACCGCAGTTGAAGCAGTTCATGC
ATGGCGTAATGCACTGACCGGTGCACCGCTGAATGGTTCTGGCGAAAACCTGTACTTCCAGTCTGGCTCG
GGTCTGACACCGGAACAGGTTGTTGCAATTGCCAGCAATGGTGGTGGCAAACAGGCACTGGAAACCGTTC
AGCGTCTGCTGCCGGTTCTGTGTCAGGCACATGGTCTGACCCCTGAACAGGTGGTGGCCATTGCAAGCAA
TAATGGCGGTAAACAAGCCCTGGAAACAGTGCAGCGCCTGTTACCGGTGCTGTGCCAGGCCCATGGCTTA
ACTCCGGAACAGGTGGTAGCGATCGCATCAAATGGCGGAGGTAAACAGGCCTTAGAAACCGTACAGCGCT
TACTGCCGGTGTTATGCCAGGCGCACGGCCTGACGCCAGAACAGGTAGTGGCAATCGCCTCAAATAATGG
TGGAAAACAGGCGTTAGAGACAGTCCAGCGCCTGCTGCCTGTATTATGTCAAGCCCATGGCCTGACCCCA
GAGCAAGTTGTTGCGATTGCAAGTAACATTGGGGGTAAACAGGCACTTGAGACAGTTCAACGTTTACTGC
CTGTACTGTGCCAAGCTCACGGTCTGACTCCGGAACAAGTCGTCGCGATTGCGAGTAATAACGGTGGCAA
ACAAGCATTAGAAACGGTGCAACGCCTGCTGCCAGTTCTTTGCCAGGCTCACGGTTTAACCCCTGAGCAG
GTTGTAGCTATTGCGAGTCATGATGGTGGTAAGCAGGCGTTGGAAACTGTGCAAAGACTGCTGCCCGTGT
TGTGCCAAGCACATGGTTTAACCCCAGAACAAGTCGTAGCAATCGCAAGCAATCATGGTGGCAAGCAAGC
GCTTGAAACAGTACAGCGTTTATTACCGGTACTTTGTCAGGCCCACGGTCTTACACCAGAACAAGTTGTG
GCCATAGCCAGTAACAATGGCGGAAAGCAGGCTCTGGAAACGGTACAACGTCTGTTACCTGTTCTGTGTC
AAGCGCACGGATTAACACCTGAACAAGTAGTTGCCATTGCGTCAAATATCGGAGGCAAGCAGGCCTTGGA
GACAGTGCAGAGATTACTGCCAGTGTTGTGTCAGGCTCATGGCCTTACACCCGAGCAGGTCGTGGCAATT
GCATCTAATGGTGGCGGTAAGCAAGCTTTAGAGACTGTTCAGAGACTGCTTCCTGTCCTGTGCCAGGCAC
ACGGACTTACGCCTGAGCAAGTGGTTGCAATCGCCTCTAACATCGGTGGTAAGCAAGCACTGGAAACTGT
CCAACGCTTACTTCCGGTGCTTTGTCAAGCACACGGCTTAACGCCAGAGCAGGTCGTCGCCATAGCCAGC
AATATCGGTGGTAAACAGGCCCTTGAAACGGTCCAAAGACTTCTGCCGGTCCTTTGCCAAGCGCATGGGC
TGACACCTGAGCAGGTAGTCGCGATTGCCTCACATGACGGTGGGAAGCAGGCATTAGAAACAGTTCAAAG
ATTATTACCAGTCCTGTGTCAGGCGCATGGGTTAACCCCAGAGCAGGTAGTTGCAATAGCATCCAACATT
GGCGGAAAACAAGCGTTGGAAACGGTTCAGCGGTTATTGCCTGTTTTGTGCCAGGCGCATGGTTTGACAC
CCGAGCAAGTGGTAGCCATAGCCTCAAATATAGGGGGTAAACAAGCTTTGGAGACAGTACAACGGCTGCT
TCCAGTTTTATGTCAGGCCCATGGATTGACGCCTGAACAAGTTGTCGCTATCGCAAGTAATGGGGGTGGT
AAACAAGCGCTTGAAACCGTTCAACGCCTTCTGCCTGTGCTTTGTCAGGCACATGGATTAACACCCGAAC
AGGTTGTCGCGATAGCTTCAAACGGTGGTGGTCGTCCGGCACTGGAAAGCATTGTTGCACAGCTGAGCCG
TCCGGATCCGGCAGGTAGCGGTGAAAACCTGTATTTCCAATCTGGCAGCGGCCTGGCAGCACTGACCAAT
GATCATCTGGTTGCACTGGCATGTCTGGGTGGTCGCCCTGCCCTGGATGCAGTTAAAAAAGGTCTGCCGC
ATGCACCGGCACTGATTAAACGTACCAATCGTCGTATTCCGGAACGTACCAGCCATCGTGTTGCAGATCA
TGCACAGGTTGTTCGTGTTCTGGGTTTTTTTCAGTGTCATAGCCATCCGGCACAGGCATTTGATGATGCA
ATGACCCAGTTTGGTATGAGCGATTATAAAGATGATGATGATAAATAAGGTACCCTAATCATACCTGACC
TCCATAGCAGAAAGTCAAAAACCTCCGACCGGAGGCTTTTGACTTGAGGGGGATCCGCCC
