Features (pLannotate 1.2.2; 16 found; start..end, strand, type, name):
      4..23      +  CDS            capTEV™ (fragment): composite tag for in vivo biotinylation, TEV protease cleavage, and 6xHis tagging
     22..729     +  CDS            TEV protease: tobacco etch virus protease (Kapust et al., 2001)
    748..810     -  rep_origin     pBBR1 oriV (fragment): replication origin of the broad-host-range plasmid pBBR1 from Bordetella bronchiseptica; requires the pBBR1 Rep protein for replication
    816..852     +  terminator     soxR terminator: bidirectional E. coli soxR transcription terminator
    903..924     +  misc_feature   BioBrick prefix: BioBrick prefix for parts that do not start with "ATG"
    925..949     +  promoter       J23119(SpeI) promoter (fragment): bacterial promoter (Registry of Standard Biological Parts BBa J23119) modified to end with an SpeI site
   1021..1566    +  CDS            avrXa10 (fragment): AVX10_XANOO - Experimental evidence at protein level: Swiss-Prot protein existence level 1. Avirulence protein. Induces the hypersensitive response (HR)in rice plants carrying the resistance gene Xa10. Activity depends on the presence of the core repeat domains; replacement with repeat domains from other proteins (AvrBs3 of X.euvesicatoria (AC P14727) or AvrXa7 of this organism) does not elicit the HR. Probably acts as a transcription factor in its host plant (rice) to induce plant resistance or disease. From Xanthomonas oryzae pv. oryzae.
   3262..3585    +  CDS            avrBs3 (fragment): AVRB3_XANEU - Experimental evidence at protein level: Swiss-Prot protein existence level 1. Avirulence protein. Acts as a transcription factor in C.annuum plants. In susceptible plants lacking the Bs3 resistance gene induces expression of a number of genes, including genes homologous to a family of auxin-induced genes, alpha-expansin genes, pectate lyase, anthocyanidin glucoside rhamnosyl transferase and at least one transcription factor, UPA20. Their expression leads to plant hypertrophy in mesophyll cells, probably mainly mediated by UPA20 (PubMed:17962565). In resistant plants induces the h
   3647..3678    +  terminator     tonB terminator: bidirectional E. coli tonB-P14 transcription terminator
   3697..4510    -  CDS            KanR (fragment): aminoglycoside phosphotransferase; aph(3')-Ia; confers resistance to kanamycin in bacteria or G418 (Geneticin®) in eukaryotes
   4511..4605    -  promoter       cat promoter (fragment): promoter of the E. coli cat gene encoding chloramphenicol acetyltransferase
   4607..5265    -  CDS            pBBR1 Rep (fragment): replication protein for the broad-host-range plasmid pBBR1 from Bordetella bronchiseptica
   5266..5930    -  rep_origin     pBBR1 oriV (fragment): replication origin of the broad-host-range plasmid pBBR1 from Bordetella bronchiseptica; requires the pBBR1 Rep protein for replication
   5950..5996    -  terminator     rrnB T1 terminator: transcription terminator T1 from the E. coli rrnB gene
   6041..6664    -  CDS            TetR: tetracycline repressor TetR; tetR from transposon Tn10; TetR binds to the tetracycline operator tetO to inhibit transcription. This inhibition can be relieved by adding tetracycline or doxycycline.
   6683..6738    +  promoter       tetR/tetA promoters: tetR; overlapping promoters for bacterial tetR and tetA
>Addgene plasmid #92020 | p5A7-T | addgene full sequence | sequence record 190036 | Addgene NGS Result
CATCATCATCATCATCATCATGGAGAAAGCTTGTTTAAGGGGCCGCGTGATTACAACCCGATATCGAGCA
CCATTTGTCATTTGACGAATGAATCTGATGGGCACACAACATCGTTGTATGGTATTGGATTTGGTCCCTT
CATCATTACAAACAAGCACTTGTTTAGAAGAAATAATGGAACACTGTTGGTCCAATCACTACATGGTGTA
TTCAAGGTCAAGAACACCACGACTTTGCAACAACACCTCATTGATGGGAGGGACATGATAATTATTCGCA
TGCCTAAGGATTTCCCACCATTTCCTCAAAAGCTGAAATTTAGAGAGCCACAAAGGGAAGAGCGCATATG
TCTTGTGACAACCAACTTCCAAACTAAGAGCATGTCTAGCATGGTGTCAGACACTAGTTGCACATTCCCT
TCATCTGATGGCATATTCTGGAAGCATTGGATTCAAACCAAGGATGGGCAGTGTGGCAGTCCATTAGTAT
CAACTAGAGATGGGTTCATTGTTGGTATACACTCAGCATCGAATTTCACCAACACAAACAATTATTTCAC
AAGCGTGCCGAAAAACTTCATGGAATTGTTGACAAATCAGGAGGCGCAGCAGTGGGTTAGTGGTTGGCGA
TTAAATGCTGACTCAGTATTGTGGGGGGGCCATAAAGTTTTCATGGTGAAACCTGAAGAGCCTTTTCAGC
CAGTTAAGGAAGCGACTCAACTCATGAATCGTCGTCGCCGTCGCTAAGTCCATCAGCTTGTCCAGCAGGG
TTGTCCACGGGCCGAGCGAAGCGAGCCAGCCGGTGGCCGCGGAACAAAACTAAAGCGCCACAAGGGCGCT
TTAGTTTGTTTTCAGTCCAGTTACGCTGGAGTCTGAGGCTCGTCCTGAATGATATCAAGCTTGAATTCGC
GGCCGCTTCTAGAGTTGACAGCTAGCTCAGTCCTAGGTACTGTGCTAGCTACTAGATATCGCTCAATACT
GACCAAGGAGGTATCTACAATGCATCACCATCATCACCATGTTGATCTGCGTACCCTGGGTTATAGCCAG
CAGCAGCAAGAAAAAATCAAACCGAAAGTTCGTAGCACCGTTGCACAGCATCATGAAGCACTGGTTGGTC
ATGGTTTTACCCATGCACATATTGTTGCACTGAGCCAGCATCCGGCAGCACTGGGCACCGTTGCAGTTAA
ATATCAGGATATGATTGCAGCACTGCCGGAAGCAACCCATGAAGCAATTGTTGGTGTTGGTAAACAGTGG
TCAGGTGCACGTGCCCTGGAAGCACTGCTGACCGTTGCCGGTGAACTGCGTGGTCCGCCTCTGCAGCTGG
ATACCGGTCAGCTGCTGAAAATTGCAAAACGTGGTGGTGTTACCGCAGTTGAAGCAGTTCATGCATGGCG
TAATGCACTGACCGGTGCACCGCTGAATGGTTCTGGCGAAAACCTGTACTTCCAGTCTGGCTCGGGTCTG
ACACCGGAACAGGTTGTTGCAATTGCCAGCAATGGTGGTGGCAAACAGGCACTGGAAACCGTTCAGCGTC
TGCTGCCGGTTCTGTGTCAGGCACATGGTCTGACCCCTGAACAGGTGGTGGCCATTGCAAGCAATAATGG
CGGTAAACAAGCCCTGGAAACAGTGCAGCGCCTGTTACCGGTGCTGTGCCAGGCCCATGGCTTAACTCCG
GAACAGGTGGTAGCGATCGCATCAAATGGCGGAGGTAAACAGGCCTTAGAAACCGTACAGCGCTTACTGC
CGGTGTTATGCCAGGCGCACGGCCTGACGCCAGAACAGGTAGTGGCAATCGCCTCAAATAATGGTGGAAA
ACAGGCGTTAGAGACAGTCCAGCGCCTGCTGCCTGTATTATGTCAAGCCCATGGCCTGACCCCAGAGCAA
GTTGTTGCGATTGCAAGTAACATTGGGGGTAAACAGGCACTTGAGACAGTTCAACGTTTACTGCCTGTAC
TGTGCCAAGCTCACGGTCTGACTCCGGAACAAGTCGTCGCGATTGCGAGTAATAACGGTGGCAAACAAGC
ATTAGAAACGGTGCAACGCCTGCTGCCAGTTCTTTGCCAGGCTCACGGTTTAACCCCTGAGCAGGTTGTA
GCTATTGCGAGTCATGATGGTGGTAAGCAGGCGTTGGAAACTGTGCAAAGACTGCTGCCCGTGTTGTGCC
AAGCACATGGTTTAACCCCAGAACAAGTCGTAGCAATCGCAAGCAATCATGGTGGCAAGCAAGCGCTTGA
AACAGTACAGCGTTTATTACCGGTACTTTGTCAGGCCCACGGTCTTACACCAGAACAAGTTGTGGCCATA
GCCAGTAACAATGGCGGAAAGCAGGCTCTGGAAACGGTACAACGTCTGTTACCTGTTCTGTGTCAAGCGC
ACGGATTAACACCTGAACAAGTAGTTGCCATTGCGTCAAATATCGGAGGCAAGCAGGCCTTGGAGACAGT
GCAGAGATTACTGCCAGTGTTGTGTCAGGCTCATGGCCTTACACCCGAGCAGGTCGTGGCAATTGCATCT
AATGGTGGCGGTAAGCAAGCTTTAGAGACTGTTCAGAGACTGCTTCCTGTCCTGTGCCAGGCACACGGAC
TTACGCCTGAGCAAGTGGTTGCAATCGCCTCTAACATCGGTGGTAAGCAAGCACTGGAAACTGTCCAACG
CTTACTTCCGGTGCTTTGTCAAGCACACGGCTTAACGCCAGAGCAGGTCGTCGCCATAGCCAGCAATATC
GGTGGTAAACAGGCCCTTGAAACGGTCCAAAGACTTCTGCCGGTCCTTTGCCAAGCGCATGGGCTGACAC
CTGAGCAGGTAGTCGCGATTGCCTCACATGACGGTGGGAAGCAGGCATTAGAAACAGTTCAAAGATTATT
ACCAGTCCTGTGTCAGGCGCATGGGTTAACCCCAGAGCAGGTAGTTGCAATAGCATCCAACATTGGCGGA
AAACAAGCGTTGGAAACGGTTCAGCGGTTATTGCCTGTTTTGTGCCAGGCGCATGGTTTGACACCCGAGC
AAGTGGTAGCCATAGCCTCAAATATAGGGGGTAAACAAGCTTTGGAGACAGTACAACGGCTGCTTCCAGT
TTTATGTCAGGCCCATGGATTGACGCCTGAACAAGTTGTCGCTATCGCAAGTAATGGGGGTGGTAAACAA
GCGCTTGAAACCGTTCAACGCCTTCTGCCTGTGCTTTGTCAGGCACATGGATTAACACCCGAACAGGTTG
TCGCGATAGCTTCAAACGGTGGTGGTCGTCCGGCACTGGAAAGCATTGTTGCACAGCTGAGCCGTCCGGA
TCCGGCAGGTAGCGGTGAAAACCTGTATTTCCAATCTGGCAGCGGCCTGGCAGCACTGACCAATGATCAT
CTGGTTGCACTGGCATGTCTGGGTGGTCGCCCTGCCCTGGATGCAGTTAAAAAAGGTCTGCCGCATGCAC
CGGCACTGATTAAACGTACCAATCGTCGTATTCCGGAACGTACCAGCCATCGTGTTGCAGATCATGCACA
GGTTGTTCGTGTTCTGGGTTTTTTTCAGTGTCATAGCCATCCGGCACAGGCATTTGATGATGCAATGACC
CAGTTTGGTATGAGCGATTATAAAGATGATGATGATAAATAAGGTACCCTAATCATACCTGACCTCCATA
GCAGAAAGTCAAAAACCTCCGACCGGAGGCTTTTGACTTGAGGGGGATCCGCCCTCAGAAAAACTCATCG
AGCATCAAGTGAAACTGCAATTTATTCATATCAGGATTATCAATACCATATTTTTGAAAAAGCCGTTTCT
GTAATGAAGGAGAAAACTCACCGAGGCAGTTCCATAGGATGGCAAGATCCTGGTATCGGTCTGCGATTCC
GACTCGTCCAACATCAATACAACCTATTAATTTCCCCTCGTCAAAAATAAGGTTATCAAGTGAGAAATCA
CCATGAGTGACGACTGAATCCGGTGAGAATGGCAAAAGCTTATGCATTTCTTTCCAGACTTGTTCAACAG
GCCAGCCATTACGCTCGTCATCAAAATCACTCGCACCAACCAAACCGTTATTCATTCGTGATTGCGCCTG
AGCGAGACGAAATACGCGATCGCCGTTAAAAGGACAATTACAAACAGGAATCGAATGCAACCGGCGCAGG
AACACTGCCAGCGCATCAACAATATTTTCACCTGAATCAGGATATTCTTCTAATACCTGGAATGCTGTTT
TCCCTGGGATCGCAGTGGTGAGTAACCATGCATCATCAGGAGTACGGATAAAATGCTTGATGGTCGGAAG
AGGCATAAATTCCGTCAGCCAGTTTAGCCTGACCATCTCATCTGTAACATCATTGGCAACGCTACCTTTG
CCATGTTTCAGAAACAACTCTGGCGCATCGGGCTTCCCATACAATCGATAGATTGTCGCACCTGATTGCC
CGACATTATCGCGAGCCCATTTATACCCATATAAATCAGCATCCATGTTGGAATTTAATCGCGGCCTCGA
GCAAGACGTTTCCCGTTGAATATGGTTCATTTTAGCTTCCTTAGCTCCTGAAAATCTCGATAACTCAAAA
AATACGCCCGGTAGTGATCTTATTTCATTATGGTGAAAGTTGGAACCTCTTACGTACGGCGCGGCAGCGT
GACCCGTGTCGGCGGCTCCAACGGCTCGCCATCGTCCAGAAAACACGGCTCATCGGGCATCGGCAGGCGC
TGCTGCCCGCGTCGTTCCCATTCCTCCGTTTCGGTCAAGGCTGGCAGGTCTGGTTCCATGCCCGGAATGC
CGGGCTGGCTGGGCGGCTCCTCGCCGGGGCCGGTCGGTAGTTGCTGCTCGCCCGGATACAGGGTCGGGAT
GCGGCGCAGGTCGCCATGCCCCAACAGCGATTCGTCCTGGTCGTCGTGATCAACCACCACGGCGGCACTG
AACACCGACAGGCGCAACTGGTCGCGGGGCTGGCCCCACGCCACGCGGTCATTGACCACGTAGGCCGACA
CGGTGCCGGGGCCGTTGAGCTTCACGACGGAGATCCAGCGCTCGGCCACCAAGTCCTTGACTGCGTATTG
GACCGTCCGCAAAGAACGTCCGATGAGCTTGGAAAGTGTCTTCTGGCTGACCACCACGGCGTTCTGGTGG
CCCATCTGCGCCACGAGGTGATGCAGCAGCATTGCCGCCGTGGGTTTCCTCGCAATAAGCCCGGCCCACG
CCTCATGCGCTTTGCGTTCCGTTTGCACCCAGTGACCGGGCTTGTTCTTGGCTTGAATGCCGATTTCTCT
GGACTGCGTGGCCATGCTTATCTCCATGCGGTAGGGGTGCCGCACGGTTGCGGCACCATGCGCAATCAGC
TGCAACTTTTCGGCAGCGCGACAACAATTATGCGTTGCGTAAAAGTGGCAGTCAATTACAGATTTTCTTT
AACCTACGCAATGAGCTATTGCGGGGGGTGCCGCAATGAGCTGTTGCGTACCCCCCTTTTTTAAGTTGTT
GATTTTTAAGTCTTTCGCATTTCGCCCTATATCTAGTTCTTTGGTGCCCAAAGAAGGGCACCCCTGCGGG
GTTCCCCCACGCCTTCGGCGCGGCTCCCCCTCCGGCAAAAAGTGGCCCCTCCGGGGCTTGTTGATCGACT
GCGCGGCCTTCGGCCTTGCCCAAGGTGGCGCTGCCCCCTTGGAACCCCCGCACTCGCCGCCGTGAGGCTC
GGGGGGCAGGCGGGCGGGCTTCGCCCTTCGACTGCCCCCACTCGCATGGGCTTGGGTCGTTCCAGGCGCG
TCAAGGCCAAGCCGCTGCGCGGTCGCTGCGCGAGCCTTGACCCGCCTTCCACTTGGTGTCCAACCGGCAA
GCGAAGCGCGCAGGCCGCAGGCCGGAGGCTTTTCCCCAGAGAAAATTAAAAAAATTGATGGGGCAAGGCC
GCAGGCCGCGCAGTTGGAGCCGGTGGGTATGTGGTCGAAGGCTGGGTAGCGTTCACCGACAAACAACAGA
TAAAACGAAAGGCCCAGTCTTTCGACTGAGCCTTTCGTTTTATTTGATGCCTGGCTCTAGTAGTGATCTA
CACTAGCACTATCAGTGTTATTAAGACCCACTTTCACATTTAAGTTGTTTTTCTAATCCGCATATGATCA
ATTCAAGGCCGAATAAGAAGGCTGGCTCTGCACCTTGGTGATCAAATAATTCGATAGCTTGTCGTAATAA
TGGCGGCATACTATCAGTAGTAGGTGTTTCCCTTTCTTCTTTAGCGACTTGATGCTCTTGATCTTCCAAT
ACGCAACCTAAAGTAAAATGCCCCACAGCGCTGAGTGCATATAATGCATTCTCTAGTGAAAAACCTTGTT
GGCATAAAAAGGCTAATTGATTTTCGAGAGTTTCATACTGTTTTTCTGTAGGCCGTGTACCTAAATGTAC
TTTTGCTCCATCGCGATGACTTAGTAAAGCACATCTAAAACTTTTAGCGTTATTACGTAAAAAATCTTGC
CAGCTTTCCCCTTCTAAAGGGCAAAAGTGAGTATGGTGCCTATCTAACATCTCAATGGCTAAGGCGTCGA
GCAAAGCCCGCTTATTTTTTACATGCCAATACAATGTAGGCTGCTCTACACCTAGCTTCTGGGCGAGTTT
ACGGGTTGTTAAACCTTCGATTCCGACCTCATTAAGCAGCTCTAATGCGCTGTTAATCACTTTACTTTTA
TCTAATCTAGACATCATTAATTCCTAATTTTTGTTGACACTCTATCGTTGATAGAGTTATTTTACCACTC
CCTATCAGTGATAGAGAAAAGAATTCAAAAGATCTTTTAAGAAGGAGATATACATATG
